Addgene plasmid #77178: ABL2 gRNA (BRDN0001146627)
Purpose: 3rd generation lentiviral gRNA plasmid targeting human ABL2
Depositing lab: John Doench & David Root. Depositing organization: Broad Institute. Publication: Optimized sgRNA design to maximize activity and minimize off-target effects of CRISPR-Cas9. Doench JG, Fusi N, Sullender M, Hegde M, Vaimberg EW, Donovan KF, Smith I, Tothova Z, Wilen C, Orchard R, Virgin HW, Listgarten J, Root DE. Nat Biotechnol. 2016 Jan 18. doi: 10.1038/nbt.3437. PubMed 26780180.
Backbone
  Vector backbone: lentiGuide-Puro
  Backbone manufacturer: Zhang Lab (Addgene plasmid # 52963)
  Vector type: Mammalian Expression, Lentiviral, CRISPR
  Selectable markers: Puromycin
Growth in bacteria
  Bacterial resistance: Ampicillin, 100 μg/mL
  Growth temperature: 37°C
  Growth strain: DH5alpha
  Copy number: High Copy
Gene/Insert
  Gene/Insert name: ABL2 (alt names: ABL2; NM_001136000.2)
  gRNA/shRNA sequence: GGTTCAACATCACAACCATA
  Species: H. sapiens (human)
  Entrez Gene: ABL2 (a.k.a. ABLL, ARG)
  Promoter: hU6
  Cloning method: Unknown
  Sequencing primers: 5′ U6-F; 3′ pS2-R
Terms and licenses: Academic/Nonprofit Terms; Industry Terms: Not Available to Industry
Depositor comments: The gRNA was designed to target the following Genbank reference sequence(s): NM_001136000.2,NM_001136001.1,NM_001168236.1,NM_001168237.1,NM_001168238.1,NM_001168239.1,NM_005158.4,NM_007314.3. Note that this plasmid does NOT contain Cas9. It should be used in conjunction with lentiCas9-Blast (Addgene #52962) or otherwise with cell lines already expressing Cas9. Browse the full kinome gRNA library at http://www.addgene.org/pooled-library/broadgpp-human-kinome/ or visit http://www.broadinstitute.org/rnai/public/ for detailed protocols and information.
How to cite: ABL2 gRNA (BRDN0001146627) was a gift from John Doench & David Root (Addgene plasmid # 77178 ; http://n2t.net/addgene:77178 ; RRID:Addgene_77178)
