[The description below was written by a language model from this plasmid's Addgene catalogue record and pLannotate feature annotations shown in this document.]
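Description:
ABL2 gRNA (BRDN0001146627) is a third-generation lentiviral guide RNA plasmid built on the lentiGuide-Puro backbone. It delivers a single CRISPR guide targeting human ABL2 (also known as ARG or ABLL), designed against multiple ABL2 reference transcripts. In bacteria it is maintained as a high-copy plasmid through a ColE1/pUC-type origin and selected with ampicillin via the β-lactamase gene. An f1 origin, an SV40 origin and remnants of a lac/T7/T3 cloning region are also annotated in the backbone.

The lentiviral transfer cassette begins with an RSV promoter fused to a truncated HIV-1 5' LTR, which makes genomic RNA production Tat-independent. This is followed by the Ψ packaging signal with a gag fragment, the Rev response element for Rev-dependent nuclear export, and a central polypurine tract. It ends in a ΔU3 self-inactivating 3' LTR followed by an SV40 polyadenylation signal. Within this unit, a human U6 RNA polymerase III promoter drives the ABL2-specific spacer joined to the Streptococcus pyogenes Cas9 guide RNA scaffold. A separate EF-1α promoter, annotated as the core promoter plus intron A, expresses puromycin N-acetyltransferase so that transduced mammalian cells can be selected. The WPRE downstream enhances transcript expression.

The plasmid does not encode Cas9, so it must be paired with a separate Cas9 vector such as lentiCas9-Blast or used in cells that already express Cas9. It is an individual clone corresponding to a guide from a human kinome gRNA library produced in work on optimized sgRNA design. Its typical use is to disrupt ABL2 in human cells after lentiviral packaging and transduction.
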