Features (pLannotate 1.2.2; 29 found; start..end, strand, type, name):
     14..80      +  CDS            small t antigen (fragment): SV40 (simian virus 40) small t antigen
    106..317     +  promoter       EF-1α core promoter: core promoter for human elongation factor EF-1α
    318..1256    +  intron         EF-1α intron A: intron upstream of the start codon of human EF-1α
   1278..1877    +  CDS            PuroR (fragment): puromycin N-acetyltransferase; pac from Streptomyces; confers resistance to puromycin
   1893..2481    +  misc_feature   WPRE: woodchuck hepatitis virus posttranscriptional regulatory element
   2532..2551    +  misc_feature   cPPT/CTS (fragment): central polypurine tract and central termination sequence of HIV-1
   2553..2786    +  LTR            3' LTR (ΔU3): self-inactivating 3' long terminal repeat (LTR) from HIV-1
   2864..2985    +  polyA_signal   SV40 poly(A) signal: SV40 polyadenylation signal
   3025..3160    +  rep_origin     SV40 ori: SV40 origin of replication
   3181..3199    -  promoter       T7 promoter: promoter for bacteriophage T7 RNA polymerase
   3207..3362    +  CDS            lacZα (fragment): LacZα fragment of β-galactosidase; lacZ fragment
   3367..3795    +  rep_origin     f1 ori (sequence partly withheld): f1 bacteriophage origin of replication; arrow indicates direction of (+) strand synthesis
   3848..3952    +  promoter       AmpR promoter: bla
   3953..4813    +  CDS            AmpR: β-lactamase; bla; confers resistance to ampicillin, carbenicillin, and related antibiotics
   4984..5572    +  rep_origin     ori: high-copy-number ColE1/pMB1/pBR322/pUC origin of replication
   5755..5847    +  CDS            lacI (fragment): lac repressor; lacI; The lac repressor binds to the lac operator to inhibit transcription in E. coli. This inhibition can be relieved by adding lactose or isopropyl-β-D-thiogalactopyranoside (IPTG).
   5860..5881    +  protein_bind   CAP binding site: CAP binding activates transcription in the presence of cAMP. E. coli catabolite activator protein
   5896..5926    +  promoter       lac promoter: promoter for the E. coli lac operon
   5934..5950    +  protein_bind   lac operator: The lac repressor binds to the lac operator to inhibit transcription in E. coli. This inhibition can be relieved by adding lactose or isopropyl-β-D-thiogalactopyranoside (IPTG). lac repressor encoded by lacI
   5995..6013    +  promoter       T3 promoter: promoter for bacteriophage T3 RNA polymerase
   6041..6267    +  promoter       RSV promoter: Rous sarcoma virus enhancer/promoter
   6268..6448    +  LTR            5' LTR (truncated): truncated 5' long terminal repeat (LTR) from HIV-1
   6495..6620    +  misc_feature   HIV-1 Ψ: packaging signal of human immunodeficiency virus type 1
   6604..6967    +  CDS            HIV-1 gag (fragment): gag protein from human immunodeficiency virus 1; gag
   7113..7346    +  misc_feature   RRE: The Rev response element (RRE) of HIV-1 allows for Rev-dependent mRNA export from the nucleus to the cytoplasm.
   7723..7749    +  CDS            Rev (fragment): human immunodeficiency virus 1 (HIV-1) Rev protein; rev; enhances nuclear export of unspliced and incompletely spliced viral mRNAs
   7753..7993    +  promoter       U6 promoter: RNA polymerase III promoter for human U6 snRNA
   8023..8098    +  misc_RNA       gRNA scaffold: guide RNA scaffold for the Streptococcus pyogenes CRISPR/Cas9 system
   8154..8271    +  misc_feature   cPPT/CTS: central polypurine tract and central termination sequence of HIV-1
>Addgene plasmid #77178 | ABL2 gRNA (BRDN0001146627) | addgene full sequence | sequence record 187264 | Addgene Assembled Sequence
CCCGGGTGCAAAGATGGATAAAGTTTTAAACAGAGAGGAATCTTTGCAGCTAATGGACCTTCTAGGTCTT
GAAAGGAGTGGGAATTGGCTCCGGTGCCCGTCAGTGGGCAGAGCGCACATCGCCCACAGTCCCCGAGAAG
TTGGGGGGAGGGGTCGGCAATTGATCCGGTGCCTAGAGAAGGTGGCGCGGGGTAAACTGGGAAAGTGATG
TCGTGTACTGGCTCCGCCTTTTTCCCGAGGGTGGGGGAGAACCGTATATAAGTGCAGTAGTCGCCGTGAA
CGTTCTTTTTCGCAACGGGTTTGCCGCCAGAACACAGGTAAGTGCCGTGTGTGGTTCCCGCGGGCCTGGC
CTCTTTACGGGTTATGGCCCTTGCGTGCCTTGAATTACTTCCACCTGGCTGCAGTACGTGATTCTTGATC
CCGAGCTTCGGGTTGGAAGTGGGTGGGAGAGTTCGAGGCCTTGCGCTTAAGGAGCCCCTTCGCCTCGTGC
TTGAGTTGAGGCCTGGCCTGGGCGCTGGGGCCGCCGCGTGCGAATCTGGTGGCACCTTCGCGCCTGTCTC
GCTGCTTTCGATAAGTCTCTAGCCATTTAAAATTTTTGATGACCTGCTGCGACGCTTTTTTTCTGGCAAG
ATAGTCTTGTAAATGCGGGCCAAGATCTGCACACTGGTATTTCGGTTTTTGGGGCCGCGGGCGGCGACGG
GGCCCGTGCGTCCCAGCGCACATGTTCGGCGAGGCGGGGCCTGCGAGCGCGGCCACCGAGAATCGGACGG
GGGTAGTCTCAAGCTGGCCGGCCTGCTCTGGTGCCTGGCCTCGCGCCGCCGTGTATCGCCCCGCCCTGGG
CGGCAAGGCTGGCCCGGTCGGCACCAGTTGCGTGAGCGGAAAGATGGCCGCTTCCCGGCCCTGCTGCAGG
GAGCTCAAAATGGAGGACGCGGCGCTCGGGAGAGCGGGCGGGTGAGTCACCCACACAAAGGAAAAGGGCC
TTTCCGTCCTCAGCCGTCGCTTCATGTGACTCCACGGAGTACCGGGCGCCGTCCAGGCACCTCGATTAGT
TCTCGAGCTTTTGGAGTACGTCGTCTTTAGGTTGGGGGGAGGGGTTTTATGCGATGGAGTTTCCCCACAC
TGAGTGGGTGGAGACTGAAGTTAGGCCAGCTTGGCACTTGATGTAATTCTCCTTGGAATTTGCCCTTTTT
GAGTTTGGATCTTGGTTCATTCTCAAGCCTCAGACAGTGGTTCAAAGTTTTTTTCTTCCATTTCAGGTGT
CGTGACGTACGGCCACCATGACCGAGTACAAGCCCACGGTGCGCCTCGCCACCCGCGACGACGTCCCCAG
GGCCGTACGCACCCTCGCCGCCGCGTTCGCCGACTACCCCGCCACGCGCCACACCGTCGATCCGGACCGC
CACATCGAGCGGGTCACCGAGCTGCAAGAACTCTTCCTCACGCGCGTCGGGCTCGACATCGGCAAGGTGT
GGGTCGCGGACGACGGCGCCGCCGTGGCGGTCTGGACCACGCCGGAGAGCGTCGAAGCGGGGGCGGTGTT
CGCCGAGATCGGCCCGCGCATGGCCGAGTTGAGCGGTTCCCGGCTGGCCGCGCAGCAACAGATGGAAGGC
CTCCTGGCGCCGCACCGGCCCAAGGAGCCCGCGTGGTTCCTGGCCACCGTCGGAGTCTCGCCCGACCACC
AGGGCAAGGGTCTGGGCAGCGCCGTCGTGCTCCCCGGAGTGGAGGCGGCCGAGCGCGCCGGGGTGCCCGC
CTTCCTGGAGACCTCCGCGCCCCGCAACCTCCCCTTCTACGAGCGGCTCGGCTTCACCGTCACCGCCGAC
GTCGAGGTGCCCGAAGGACCGCGCACCTGGTGCATGACCCGCAAGCCCGGTGCCTGAACGCGTTAAGTCG
ACAATCAACCTCTGGATTACAAAATTTGTGAAAGATTGACTGGTATTCTTAACTATGTTGCTCCTTTTAC
GCTATGTGGATACGCTGCTTTAATGCCTTTGTATCATGCTATTGCTTCCCGTATGGCTTTCATTTTCTCC
TCCTTGTATAAATCCTGGTTGCTGTCTCTTTATGAGGAGTTGTGGCCCGTTGTCAGGCAACGTGGCGTGG
TGTGCACTGTGTTTGCTGACGCAACCCCCACTGGTTGGGGCATTGCCACCACCTGTCAGCTCCTTTCCGG
GACTTTCGCTTTCCCCCTCCCTATTGCCACGGCGGAACTCATCGCCGCCTGCCTTGCCCGCTGCTGGACA
GGGGCTCGGCTGTTGGGCACTGACAATTCCGTGGTGTTGTCGGGGAAATCATCGTCCTTTCCTTGGCTGC
TCGCCTGTGTTGCCACCTGGATTCTGCGCGGGACGTCCTTCTGCTACGTCCCTTCGGCCCTCAATCCAGC
GGACCTTCCTTCCCGCGGCCTGCTGCCGGCTCTGCGGCCTCTTCCGCGTCTTCGCCTTCGCCCTCAGACG
AGTCGGATCTCCCTTTGGGCCGCCTCCCCGCGTCGACTTTAAGACCAATGACTTACAAGGCAGCTGTAGA
TCTTAGCCACTTTTTAAAAGAAAAGGGGGGACTGGAAGGGCTAATTCACTCCCAACGAAGACAAGATCTG
CTTTTTGCTTGTACTGGGTCTCTCTGGTTAGACCAGATCTGAGCCTGGGAGCTCTCTGGCTAACTAGGGA
ACCCACTGCTTAAGCCTCAATAAAGCTTGCCTTGAGTGCTTCAAGTAGTGTGTGCCCGTCTGTTGTGTGA
CTCTGGTAACTAGAGATCCCTCAGACCCTTTTAGTCAGTGTGGAAAATCTCTAGCAGTACGTATAGTAGT
TCATGTCATCTTATTATTCAGTATTTATAACTTGCAAAGAAATGAATATCAGAGAGTGAGAGGAACTTGT
TTATTGCAGCTTATAATGGTTACAAATAAAGCAATAGCATCACAAATTTCACAAATAAAGCATTTTTTTC
ACTGCATTCTAGTTGTGGTTTGTCCAAACTCATCAATGTATCTTATCATGTCTGGCTCTAGCTATCCCGC
CCCTAACTCCGCCCATCCCGCCCCTAACTCCGCCCAGTTCCGCCCATTCTCCGCCCCATGGCTGACTAAT
TTTTTTTATTTATGCAGAGGCCGAGGCCGCCTCGGCCTCTGAGCTATTCCAGAAGTAGTGAGGAGGCTTT
TTTGGAGGCCTAGGGACGTACCCAATTCGCCCTATAGTGAGTCGTATTACGCGCGCTCACTGGCCGTCGT
TTTACAACGTCGTGACTGGGAAAACCCTGGCGTTACCCAACTTAATCGCCTTGCAGCACATCCCCCTTTC
GCCAGCTGGCGTAATAGCGAAGAGGCCCGCACCGATCGCCCTTCCCAACAGTTGCGCAGCCTGAATGGCG
AATGGG
[124 nt withheld, positions 3367-3490]
C
[91 nt withheld, positions 3492-3582]
A
[49 nt withheld, positions 3584-3632]
CCTTTGACGTTGGAGTCCACGTTCTTT
[37 nt withheld, positions 3660-3696]
ACCCTATCTCGGTCTATTCTTTTGATTTATAAGGGATTTTGCCGATTTCGGCCTATTGGTTAAAAAATGA
GCTGATTTAACAAAAATTTAACGCGAATTTTAACAAAATATTAACGCTTACAATTTAGGTGGCACTTTTC
GGGGAAATGTGCGCGGAACCCCTATTTGTTTATTTTTCTAAATACATTCAAATATGTATCCGCTCATGAG
ACAATAACCCTGATAAATGCTTCAATAATATTGAAAAAGGAAGAGTATGAGTATTCAACATTTCCGTGTC
GCCCTTATTCCCTTTTTTGCGGCATTTTGCCTTCCTGTTTTTGCTCACCCAGAAACGCTGGTGAAAGTAA
AAGATGCTGAAGATCAGTTGGGTGCACGAGTGGGTTACATCGAACTGGATCTCAACAGCGGTAAGATCCT
TGAGAGTTTTCGCCCCGAAGAACGTTTTCCAATGATGAGCACTTTTAAAGTTCTGCTATGTGGCGCGGTA
TTATCCCGTATTGACGCCGGGCAAGAGCAACTCGGTCGCCGCATACACTATTCTCAGAATGACTTGGTTG
AGTACTCACCAGTCACAGAAAAGCATCTTACGGATGGCATGACAGTAAGAGAATTATGCAGTGCTGCCAT
AACCATGAGTGATAACACTGCGGCCAACTTACTTCTGACAACGATCGGAGGACCGAAGGAGCTAACCGCT
TTTTTGCACAACATGGGGGATCATGTAACTCGCCTTGATCGTTGGGAACCGGAGCTGAATGAAGCCATAC
CAAACGACGAGCGTGACACCACGATGCCTGTAGCAATGGCAACAACGTTGCGCAAACTATTAACTGGCGA
ACTACTTACTCTAGCTTCCCGGCAACAATTAATAGACTGGATGGAGGCGGATAAAGTTGCAGGACCACTT
CTGCGCTCGGCCCTTCCGGCTGGCTGGTTTATTGCTGATAAATCTGGAGCCGGTGAGCGTGGGTCTCGCG
GTATCATTGCAGCACTGGGGCCAGATGGTAAGCCCTCCCGTATCGTAGTTATCTACACGACGGGGAGTCA
GGCAACTATGGATGAACGAAATAGACAGATCGCTGAGATAGGTGCCTCACTGATTAAGCATTGGTAACTG
TCAGACCAAGTTTACTCATATATACTTTAGATTGATTTAAAACTTCATTTTTAATTTAAAAGGATCTAGG
TGAAGATCCTTTTTGATAATCTCATGACCAAAATCCCTTAACGTGAGTTTTCGTTCCACTGAGCGTCAGA
CCCCGTAGAAAAGATCAAAGGATCTTCTTGAGATCCTTTTTTTCTGCGCGTAATCTGCTGCTTGCAAACA
AAAAAACCACCGCTACCAGCGGTGGTTTGTTTGCCGGATCAAGAGCTACCAACTCTTTTTCCGAAGGTAA
CTGGCTTCAGCAGAGCGCAGATACCAAATACTGTTCTTCTAGTGTAGCCGTAGTTAGGCCACCACTTCAA
GAACTCTGTAGCACCGCCTACATACCTCGCTCTGCTAATCCTGTTACCAGTGGCTGCTGCCAGTGGCGAT
AAGTCGTGTCTTACCGGGTTGGACTCAAGACGATAGTTACCGGATAAGGCGCAGCGGTCGGGCTGAACGG
GGGGTTCGTGCACACAGCCCAGCTTGGAGCGAACGACCTACACCGAACTGAGATACCTACAGCGTGAGCT
ATGAGAAAGCGCCACGCTTCCCGAAGGGAGAAAGGCGGACAGGTATCCGGTAAGCGGCAGGGTCGGAACA
GGAGAGCGCACGAGGGAGCTTCCAGGGGGAAACGCCTGGTATCTTTATAGTCCTGTCGGGTTTCGCCACC
TCTGACTTGAGCGTCGATTTTTGTGATGCTCGTCAGGGGGGCGGAGCCTATGGAAAAACGCCAGCAACGC
GGCCTTTTTACGGTTCCTGGCCTTTTGCTGGCCTTTTGCTCACATGTTCTTTCCTGCGTTATCCCCTGAT
TCTGTGGATAACCGTATTACCGCCTTTGAGTGAGCTGATACCGCTCGCCGCAGCCGAACGACCGAGCGCA
GCGAGTCAGTGAGCGAGGAAGCGGAAGAGCGCCCAATACGCAAACCGCCTCTCCCCGCGCGTTGGCCGAT
TCATTAATGCAGCTGGCACGACAGGTTTCCCGACTGGAAAGCGGGCAGTGAGCGCAACGCAATTAATGTG
AGTTAGCTCACTCATTAGGCACCCCAGGCTTTACACTTTATGCTTCCGGCTCGTATGTTGTGTGGAATTG
TGAGCGGATAACAATTTCACACAGGAAACAGCTATGACCATGATTACGCCAAGCGCGCAATTAACCCTCA
CTAAAGGGAACAAAAGCTGGAGCTGCAAGCTTAATGTAGTCTTATGCAATACTCTTGTAGTCTTGCAACA
TGGTAACGATGAGTTAGCAACATGCCTTACAAGGAGAGAAAAAGCACCGTGCATGCCGATTGGTGGAAGT
AAGGTGGTACGATCGTGCCTTATTAGGAAGGCAACAGACGGGTCTGACATGGATTGGACGAACCACTGAA
TTGCCGCATTGCAGAGATATTGTATTTAAGTGCCTAGCTCGATACATAAACGGGTCTCTCTGGTTAGACC
AGATCTGAGCCTGGGAGCTCTCTGGCTAACTAGGGAACCCACTGCTTAAGCCTCAATAAAGCTTGCCTTG
AGTGCTTCAAGTAGTGTGTGCCCGTCTGTTGTGTGACTCTGGTAACTAGAGATCCCTCAGACCCTTTTAG
TCAGTGTGGAAAATCTCTAGCAGTGGCGCCCGAACAGGGACTTGAAAGCGAAAGGGAAACCAGAGGAGCT
CTCTCGACGCAGGACTCGGCTTGCTGAAGCGCGCACGGCAAGAGGCGAGGGGCGGCGACTGGTGAGTACG
CCAAAAATTTTGACTAGCGGAGGCTAGAAGGAGAGAGATGGGTGCGAGAGCGTCAGTATTAAGCGGGGGA
GAATTAGATCGCGATGGGAAAAAATTCGGTTAAGGCCAGGGGGAAAGAAAAAATATAAATTAAAACATAT
AGTATGGGCAAGCAGGGAGCTAGAACGATTCGCAGTTAATCCTGGCCTGTTAGAAACATCAGAAGGCTGT
AGACAAATACTGGGACAGCTACAACCATCCCTTCAGACAGGATCAGAAGAACTTAGATCATTATATAATA
CAGTAGCAACCCTCTATTGTGTGCATCAAAGGATAGAGATAAAAGACACCAAGGAAGCTTTAGACAAGAT
AGAGGAAGAGCAAAACAAAAGTAAGACCACCGCACAGCAAGCGGCCGCTGATCTTCAGACCTGGAGGAGG
AGATATGAGGGACAATTGGAGAAGTGAATTATATAAATATAAAGTAGTAAAAATTGAACCATTAGGAGTA
GCACCCACCAAGGCAAAGAGAAGAGTGGTGCAGAGAGAAAAAAGAGCAGTGGGAATAGGAGCTTTGTTCC
TTGGGTTCTTGGGAGCAGCAGGAAGCACTATGGGCGCAGCGTCAATGACGCTGACGGTACAGGCCAGACA
ATTATTGTCTGGTATAGTGCAGCAGCAGAACAATTTGCTGAGGGCTATTGAGGCGCAACAGCATCTGTTG
CAACTCACAGTCTGGGGCATCAAGCAGCTCCAGGCAAGAATCCTGGCTGTGGAAAGATACCTAAAGGATC
AACAGCTCCTGGGGATTTGGGGTTGCTCTGGAAAACTCATTTGCACCACTGCTGTGCCTTGGAATGCTAG
TTGGAGTAATAAATCTCTGGAACAGATTTGGAATCACACGACCTGGATGGAGTGGGACAGAGAAATTAAC
AATTACACAAGCTTAATACACTCCTTAATTGAAGAATCGCAAAACCAGCAAGAAAAGAATGAACAAGAAT
TATTGGAATTAGATAAATGGGCAAGTTTGTGGAATTGGTTTAACATAACAAATTGGCTGTGGTATATAAA
ATTATTCATAATGATAGTAGGAGGCTTGGTAGGTTTAAGAATAGTTTTTGCTGTACTTTCTATAGTGAAT
AGAGTTAGGCAGGGATATTCACCATTATCGTTTCAGACCCACCTCCCAACCCCGAGGGGACCCAGAGAGG
GCCTATTTCCCATGATTCCTTCATATTTGCATATACGATACAAGGCTGTTAGAGAGATAATTAGAATTAA
TTTGACTGTAAACACAAAGATATTAGTACAAAATACGTGACGTAGAAAGTAATAATTTCTTGGGTAGTTT
GCAGTTTTAAAATTATGTTTTAAAATGGACTATCATATGCTTACCGTAACTTGAAAGTATTTCGATTTCT
TGGCTTTATATATCTTGTGGAAAGGACGAAACACCGGGTTCAACATCACAACCATAGTTTTAGAGCTAGA
AATAGCAAGTTAAAATAAGGCTAGTCCGTTATCAACTTGAAAAAGTGGCACCGAGTCGGTGCTTTTTTAA
GCTTGGCGTAACTAGATCTTGAGACAAATGGCAGTATTCATCCACAATTTTAAAAGAAAAGGGGGGATTG
GGGGGTACAGTGCAGGGGAAAGAATAGTAGACATAATAGCAACAGACATACAAACTAAAGAATTACAAAA
ACAAATTACAAAAATTCAAAATTTTCGGGTTTATTACAGGGACAGCAGAGATCCACTTTGGCGCCGGCTC
GAGGGGG
