>Addgene plasmid #77178 | ABL2 gRNA (BRDN0001146627) | depositor partial sequence | sequence record 144638 | Target Sequence
GGTTCAACATCACAACCATA
