>Addgene plasmid #77178 | ABL2 gRNA (BRDN0001146627) | addgene partial sequence | sequence record 187263 | hU6-F
TAGAAAGTAATAATTTCTTGGGTAGTTTGCAGTTTTAAAATTATGTTTTAAAATGGACTATCATATGCTT
ACCGTAACTTGAAAGTATTTCGATTTCTTGGCTTTATATATCTTGTGGAAAGGACGAAACACCGGGTTCA
ACATCACAACCATAGTTTTAGAGCTAGAAATAGCAAGTTAAAATAAGGCTAGTCCGTTATCAACTTGAAA
AAGTGGCACCGAGTCGGTGCTTTTTTAAGCTTGGCGTAACTAGATCTTGAGACAAATGGCAGTATTCATC
CACAATTTTAAAAGAAAAGGGGGGATTGGGGGGTACAGTGCAGGGGAAAGAATAGTAGACATAATAGCAA
CAGACATACAAACTAAAGAATTACAAAAACAAATTACAAAAATTCAAAATTTTCGGGTTTATTACAGGGA
CAGCAGAGATCCACTTTGGCGCCGGCTCGAGGGGGCCCGGGTGCAAAGATGGATAAAGTTTTAAACAGAG
AGGAATCTTTGCAGCTAATGGACCTTCTAGGTCTTGAAAGGAGTGGGAATTGGCTCCGGTGCCCGTCAGT
GGGCAGAGCG
